Addgene plasmid #43068: I-CGGC
Depositing lab: Chad Cowan & Kiran Musunuru. Depositing organization: Harvard University. Publication: A TALEN Genome-Editing System for Generating Human Stem Cell-Based Disease Models. Ding Q, Lee YK, Schaefer EA, Peters DT, Veres A, Kim K, Kuperwasser N, Motola DL, Meissner TB, Hendriks WT, Trevisan M, Gupta RM, Moisan A, Banks E, Friesen M, Schinzel RT, Xia F, Tang A, Xia Y, Figueroa E, Wann A, Ahfeldt T, Daheron L, Zhang F, Rubin LL, Peng LF, Chung RT, Musunuru K, Cowan CA. Cell Stem Cell. 2012 Dec 12. pii: S1934-5909(12)00645-5. doi: 10.1016/j.stem.2012.11.011. PubMed 23246482.
Backbone
  Vector backbone: pCRII-TOPO
  Backbone manufacturer: Invitrogen
  Backbone size w/o insert (bp): 3973
  Vector type: Bacterial Cloning
Growth in bacteria
  Bacterial resistance: Ampicillin and Kanamycin, 100 & 50 μg/mL
  Growth temperature: 37°C
  Growth strain: Top10
  Copy number: High Copy
Gene/Insert
  Gene/Insert name: I-CGGC
  Species: Synthetic
  Insert size (bp): 424
  Cloning method: TOPO Cloning
  Sequencing primers: 5′ T7; 3′ M13-rev
Terms and licenses: Academic/Nonprofit Terms; Industry Terms: Not Available to Industry
How to cite: I-CGGC was a gift from Chad Cowan & Kiran Musunuru (Addgene plasmid # 43068 ; http://n2t.net/addgene:43068 ; RRID:Addgene_43068)
