[The description below was written by a language model from this plasmid's Addgene catalogue record.]
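Description:
I-CGGC is a bacterial cloning plasmid built on the commercial pCRII-TOPO backbone (about 4 kb without insert), into which a 424 bp synthetic fragment was introduced by TOPO cloning. It is a high-copy plasmid maintained in E. coli, and the record lists both ampicillin and kanamycin resistance, consistent with the dual markers normally carried by this backbone. The insert is flanked by T7 and M13-reverse priming sites, which are given as the sequencing primers. The vector type is recorded only as bacterial cloning, so the plasmid serves as a storage and source vector for its insert rather than as an expression construct. No promoter, tag or reporter associated with the insert is recorded.

The record does not describe the insert beyond its name, synthetic origin and size, and no feature table is provided. The plasmid was deposited in connection with a publication describing a TALEN genome-editing system for generating human stem cell-based disease models. In that context, the name plausibly denotes a pre-assembled block of TALE repeat modules recognising the four-base sequence CGGC, and the 424 bp size is roughly what four TALE repeats would occupy. The "I" prefix may indicate the block's position or set within a library of such modules. This interpretation is an inference from the name, size and associated paper, not something stated in the record. If correct, the plasmid would be one component of a multimer library from which repeat blocks are combined to assemble custom TALE DNA-binding arrays for fusion to a nuclease domain in a separate destination vector.
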