>Addgene plasmid #43068 | I-CGGC | depositor partial sequence | sequence record 58333 | I-CGGC sequence 424 bps
CGTCTCCTGACCCCAGAGCAGGTCGTGGCGATCGCAAGCCACGACGGAGGAAAGCAAGCCTTGGAAACAG
TACAGAGGCTGTTGCCTGTGCTGTGCCAAGCGCACGGACTCACCCCAGAGCAGGTCGTGGCAATCGCGAG
CAATAACGGCGGAAAACAGGCTTTGGAAACGGTGCAGAGGCTCCTTCCAGTGCTGTGCCAAGCGCACGGC
CTCACCCCAGAGCAGGTCGTGGCAATCGCGAGCAATAACGGCGGAAAACAGGCTTTGGAAACGGTGCAGA
GGCTCCTTCCAGTGCTGTGCCAAGCGCACGGATTAACCCCAGAGCAGGTCGTGGCGATCGCAAGCCACGA
CGGAGGAAAGCAAGCCTTGGAAACAGTACAGAGGCTGTTGCCTGTGCTGTGCCAAGCGCACGGCTTAAGA
GACG
