>Addgene plasmid #43068 | I-CGGC | addgene partial sequence | sequence record 60426 | M13-F20 5'-TGTAAAACGACGGCCAGT-3'
CTATAGGGCGAATTGGGCCCTCTAGATGCATGCTCGAGCGGCCGCCAGTGTGATGGATATCTGCAGAATT
CGCCCTTAAGTATCTTTCCTGTGCCCACGTCTCTTAAGCCGTGCGCTTGGCACAGCACAGGCAACAGCCT
CTGTACTGTTTCCAAGGCTTGCTTTCCTCCGTCGTGGCTTGCGATCGCCACGACCTGCTCTGGGGTTAAT
CCGTGCGCTTGGCACAGCACTGGAAGGAGCCTCTGCACCGTTTCCAAAGCCTGTTTTCCGCCGTTATTGC
TCGCGATTGCCACGACCTGCTCTGGGGTGAGGCCGTGCGCTTGGCACAGCACTGGAAGGAGCCTCTGCAC
CGTTTCCAAAGCCTGTTTTCCGCCGTTATTGCTCGCGATTGCCACGACCTGCTCTGGGGTGAGTCCGTGC
GCTTGGCACAGCACAGGCAACAGCCTCTGTACTGTTTCCAAGGCTTGCTTTCCTCCGTCGTGGCTTGCGA
TCGCCACGACCTGCTCTGGGGTCAGGAGACGCGCTAGGACGGCATCTATATAAGGGCGAATTCCAGCACA
CTGGCGGCCGTTACTAGTGGATCCGAGCTCGGTACCAAGCTTGATGCATAGCTTGAGTATTCTATAGTGT
CACCTAAATAGCTTGGCGTAATCATGGTCATAGCTGTTTCCTGTGTGAAATTGTTATCCGCTCACAATTC
CACACAACATACGAGCCGGAAGCATAAAGTGTAAAGCCTGGGGTGCCTAATGAGTGAGCTAACTCACATT
AATTGCGTTGCGCTCACTGCCCGCTTTCCAGTCGGGAAACCTGTCGTGCCAGCTGCATTAATGAATCGGC
CAACGCGCGGGGAGAGGCGGTTTGCGTATTGGGCGCTCTTCCGCTTCCTCGCTCACTGACTCGCTGCGCT
CGGT
